>Addgene plasmid #62098 | pMuLE ENTR SFFV L5-L2 | depositor full sequence | sequence record 101387 | Full Sequence
GATCCACTAGTAACGGCCGCCAGTGTGCTGGAATTCTGCAGATATCCATCACACTGGCGGCCGCTCGAGC
ATGCATCTAGAGGTACCCAGCTTTCTTGTACAAAGTTGGCATTATAAGAAAGCATTGCTTATCAATTTGT
TGCAACGAACAGGTCACTATCAGTCAAAATAAAATCATTATTTGCCATCCAGCTGCAGGGCGGCCGCGAT
ATCCCCTATAGTGAGTCGTATTACATGGTCATAGCTGTTTCCTGGCAGCTCTGGCCCGTGTCTCAAAATC
TCTGATGTTACATTGCACAAGATAAAAATATATCATCATGAACAATAAAACTGTCTGCTTACATAAACAG
TAATACAAGGGGTGTTATGAGCCATATTCAACGGGAAACGTCGAGGCCGCGATTAAATTCCAACATGGAT
GCTGATTTATATGGGTATAAATGGGCTCGCGATAATGTCGGGCAATCAGGTGCGACAATCTATCGCTTGT
ATGGGAAGCCCGATGCGCCAGAGTTGTTTCTGAAACATGGCAAAGGTAGCGTTGCCAATGATGTTACAGA
TGAGATGGTCAGACTAAACTGGCTGACGGAATTTATGCCTCTTCCGACCATCAAGCATTTTATCCGTACT
CCTGATGATGCATGGTTACTCACCACTGCGATCCCCGGAAAAACAGCATTCCAGGTATTAGAAGAATATC
CTGATTCAGGTGAAAATATTGTTGATGCGCTGGCAGTGTTCCTGCGCCGGTTGCATTCGATTCCTGTTTG
TAATTGTCCTTTTAACAGCGATCGCGTATTTCGTCTCGCTCAGGCGCAATCACGAATGAATAACGGTTTG
GTTGATGCGAGTGATTTTGATGACGAGCGTAATGGCTGGCCTGTTGAACAAGTCTGGAAAGAAATGCATA
AACTTTTGCCATTCTCACCGGATTCAGTCGTCACTCATGGTGATTTCTCACTTGATAACCTTATTTTTGA
CGAGGGGAAATTAATAGGTTGTATTGATGTTGGACGAGTCGGAATCGCAGACCGATACCAGGATCTTGCC
ATCCTATGGAACTGCCTCGGTGAGTTTTCTCCTTCATTACAGAAACGGCTTTTTCAAAAATATGGTATTG
ATAATCCTGATATGAATAAATTGCAGTTTCATTTGATGCTCGATGAGTTTTTCTAATCAGAATTGGTTAA
TTGGTTGTAACACTGGCAGAGCATTACGCTGACTTGACGGGACGGCGCAAGCTCATGACCAAAATCCCTT
AACGTGAGTTACGCGTCGTTCCACTGAGCGTCAGACCCCGTAGAAAAGATCAAAGGATCTTCTTGAGATC
CTTTTTTTCTGCGCGTAATCTGCTGCTTGCAAACAAAAAAACCACCGCTACCAGCGGTGGTTTGTTTGCC
GGATCAAGAGCTACCAACTCTTTTTCCGAAGGTAACTGGCTTCAGCAGAGCGCAGATACCAAATACTGTT
CTTCTAGTGTAGCCGTAGTTAGGCCACCACTTCAAGAACTCTGTAGCACCGCCTACATACCTCGCTCTGC
TAATCCTGTTACCAGTGGCTGCTGCCAGTGGCGATAAGTCGTGTCTTACCGGGTTGGACTCAAGACGATA
GTTACCGGATAAGGCGCAGCGGTCGGGCTGAACGGGGGGTTCGTGCACACAGCCCAGCTTGGAGCGAACG
ACCTACACCGAACTGAGATACCTACAGCGTGAGCTATGAGAAAGCGCCACGCTTCCCGAAGGGAGAAAGG
CGGACAGGTATCCGGTAAGCGGCAGGGTCGGAACAGGAGAGCGCACGAGGGAGCTTCCAGGGGGAAACGC
CTGGTATCTTTATAGTCCTGTCGGGTTTCGCCACCTCTGACTTGAGCGTCGATTTTTGTGATGCTCGTCA
GGGGGGCGGAGCCTATGGAAAAACGCCAGCAACGCGGCCTTTTTACGGTTCCTGGCCTTTTGCTGGCCTT
TTGCTCACATGTTCTTTCCTGCGTTATCCCCTGATTCTGTGGATAACCGTATTACCGCCTTTGAGTGAGC
TGATACCGCTCGCCGCAGCCGAACGACCGAGCGCAGCGAGTCAGTGAGCGAGGAAGCGGAAGAGCGCCCA
ATACGCAAACCGCCTCTCCCCGCGCGTTGGCCGATTCATTAATGCAGCTGGCACGACAGGTTTCCCGACT
GGAAAGCGGGCAGTGAGCGCAACGCAATTAATACGCGTACCGCTAGCCAGGAAGAGTTTGTAGAAACGCA
AAAAGGCCATCCGTCAGGATGGCCTTCTGCTTAGTTTGATGCCTGGCAGTTTATGGCGGGCGTCCTGCCC
GCCACCCTCCGGGCCGTTGCTTCACAACGTTCAAATCCGCTCCCGGCGGATTTGTCCTACTCAGGAGAGC
GTTCACCGACAAACAACAGATAAAACGAAAGGCCCAGTCTTCCGACTGAGCCTTTCGTTTTATTTGATGC
CTGGCAGTTCCCTACTCTCGCGTTAACGCTAGCATGGATGTTTTCCCAGTCACGACGTTGTAAAACGACG
GCCAGTCTTAAGCTCGGGCCCCAAATAATGATTTTATTTTGACTGATAGTGACCTGTTCGTTGCAACAAA
TTGATGAGCAATGCTTTTTTATAATGCCAACTTTGTATACAAAAGTTGGGAGACCCAAGCTTCGCTGAAA
GACCCCACCTGTAGGTTTGGCAAGCTAGCTGCAGTAACGCCATTTTGCAAGGCATGGAAAAATACCAAAC
CAAGAATAGAGAAGTTCAGATCAAGGGCGGGTACATGAAAATAGCTAACGTTGGGCCAAACAGGATATCT
GCGGTGAGCAGTTTCGGCCCCGGCCCGGGGCCAAGAACAGATGGTCACCGCAGTTTCGGCCCCGGCCCGA
GGCCAAGAACAGATGGTCCCCAGATATGGCCCAACCCTCAGCAGTTTCTTAAGACCCATCAGATGTTTCC
AGGCTCCCCCAAGGACCTGAAATGACCCTGCGCCTTATTTGAATTAACCAATCAGCCTGCTTCTCGCTTC
TGTTCGCGCGCTTCTGCTTCCCGAGCTCTATAAAAGAGCTCACAACCCCTCACTCGGCGCGCCAGTCCTC
CGATTGACTGAGTCGCCG
Features (pLannotate 1.2.2; 10 found; start..end, strand, type, name):
     85..184     -  protein_bind   attL2: mutant version of attL; recombination site for the Gateway® LR reaction LR Clonase™
    215..233     -  promoter       T7 promoter: promoter for bacteriophage T7 RNA polymerase
    367..1176    +  CDS            KanR: aminoglycoside phosphotransferase; aph(3')-Ia; confers resistance to kanamycin in bacteria or G418 (Geneticin®) in eukaryotes
   1323..1911    +  rep_origin     ori: high-copy-number ColE1/pMB1/pBR322/pUC origin of replication
   2094..2186    +  CDS            lacI (fragment): lac repressor; lacI; The lac repressor binds to the lac operator to inhibit transcription in E. coli. This inhibition can be relieved by adding lactose or isopropyl-β-D-thiogalactopyranoside (IPTG).
   2241..2268    -  terminator     rrnB T2 terminator: transcription terminator T2 from the E. coli rrnB gene
   2400..2443    +  terminator     rrnB T1 terminator: Escherichia coli rrnB; transcription terminator T1 from the E. coli rrnB gene
   2490..2526    -  CDS            lacZα (fragment): LacZα fragment of β-galactosidase; lacZ fragment
   2543..2638    +  protein_bind   attL5: mutant version of attL; recombination site for the Gateway® LR reaction LR Clonase™
   2694..3095    +  promoter       SFFV promoter: spleen focus-forming virus long terminal repeat (LTR) promoter
