[The description below was written by a language model from this plasmid's Addgene catalogue record and pLannotate feature annotations shown in this document.]
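Description:
pMuLE ENTR SFFV L5-L2 is a small (about 3.1 kb) Gateway entry vector from the MuLE (Multiple Lentiviral Expression) system, supplied as an empty backbone with no insert. It is not itself a lentiviral vector: the feature table shows no LTRs, packaging signal or other viral transfer elements. It serves as a donor module whose contents are moved into a lentiviral destination vector by recombination. It is maintained in E. coli at high copy through a ColE1/pUC-type origin and selected with kanamycin via an aminoglycoside phosphotransferase gene. The record gives no named parental backbone. The rrnB T1 and T2 terminators upstream of the cassette, which insulate it from read-through bacterial transcription, together with a T7 promoter and short lacI and lacZα remnants, are typical of commercial entry-clone backbones.

The functional module lies between attL5 and attL2, mutant attL sites recognised in the LR Clonase reaction. On the circular map, attL5 is followed by the spleen focus-forming virus (SFFV) LTR promoter, a strong promoter for mammalian expression. The region between the promoter and attL2 spans the plasmid's numbering origin and is where the multiple cloning site described in the catalogue entry would sit, although it is not annotated as a separate feature. No terminator or polyadenylation signal is annotated within the module.

A user clones a coding sequence or other element into the cloning site downstream of SFFV. The L5-L2 module is then combined with entry vectors carrying complementary att site pairs in a MultiSite Gateway reaction. The site specificities fix the order and orientation of each module, with this one occupying the final position ending at attL2. This allows rapid assembly of lentiviral vectors carrying several expression cassettes for combinatorial genetic manipulation of mammalian cells.
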