Addgene plasmid #62098: pMuLE ENTR SFFV L5-L2
Purpose: (Empty Backbone) MuLE (Multiple Lentiviral Expression) Entry vector containing a SFFV promoter and multiple cloning site module. Compatible with MultiSite Gateway cloning
Depositing lab: Ian Frew. Depositing organization: University of Zurich. Publication: A versatile modular vector system for rapid combinatorial mammalian genetics. Albers J, Danzer C, Rechsteiner M, Lehmann H, Brandt LP, Hejhal T, Catalano A, Busenhart P, Goncalves AF, Brandt S, Bode PK, Bode-Lesniewska B, Wild PJ, Frew IJ. J Clin Invest. 2015 Mar 9. pii: 79743. doi: 10.1172/JCI79743. PubMed 25751063.
Backbone
  Vector backbone: N/A
  Vector type: Mammalian Expression ; MuLE Gateway Entry Vector
Growth in bacteria
  Bacterial resistance: Kanamycin, 50 μg/mL
  Growth temperature: 37°C
  Growth strain: DH5alpha
  Copy number: High Copy
Gene/Insert
  Gene/Insert name: None
Terms and licenses: Academic/Nonprofit Terms; Industry Terms: Not Available to Industry
How to cite: pMuLE ENTR SFFV L5-L2 was a gift from Ian Frew (Addgene plasmid # 62098 ; http://n2t.net/addgene:62098 ; RRID:Addgene_62098)
