>Addgene plasmid #62098 | pMuLE ENTR SFFV L5-L2 | addgene partial sequence | sequence record 103608 | M13-F20 5'-TGTAAAACGACGGCCAGT-3'
GACTGATAGTGACCTGTTCGTTGCAACAAATTGATGAGCAATGCTTTTTTATAATGCCAACTTTGTATAC
AAAAGTTGGGAGACCCAAGCTTCGCTGAAAGACCCCACCTGTAGGTTTGGCAAGCTAGCTGCAGTAACGC
CATTTTGCAAGGCATGGAAAAATACCAAACCAAGAATAGAGAAGTTCAGATCAAGGGCGGGTACATGAAA
ATAGCTAACGTTGGGCCAAACAGGATATCTGCGGTGAGCAGTTTCGGCCCCGGCCCGGGGCCAAGAACAG
ATGGTCACCGCAGTTTCGGCCCCGGCCCGAGGCCAAGAACAGATGGTCCCCAGATATGGCCCAACCCTCA
GCAGTTTCTTAAGACCCATCAGATGTTTCCAGGCTCCCCCAAGGACCTGAAATGACCCTGCGCCTTATTT
GAATTAACCAATCAGCCTGCTTCTCGCTTCTGTTCGCGCGCTTCTGCTTCCCGAGCTCTATAAAAGAGCT
CACAACCCCTCACTCGGCGCGCCAGTCCTCCGATTGACTGAGTCGCCGGATCCACTAGTAACGGCCGC
