>Addgene plasmid #62098 | pMuLE ENTR SFFV L5-L2 | addgene partial sequence | sequence record 103609 | M13-Rev 5'-CAGGAAACAGCTATGACC-3'
TGCAGCTGGATGGCAAATAATGATTTTATTTTGACTGATAGTGACCTGTTCGTTGCAACAAATTGATAAG
CAATGCTTTCTTATAATGCCAACTTTGTACAAGAAAGCTGGGTACCTCTAGATGCATGCTCGAGCGGCCG
CCAGTGTGATGGATATCTGCAGAATTCCAGCACACTGGCGGCCGTTACTAGTGGATCCGGCGACTCAGTC
AATCGGAGGACTGGCGCGCCGAGTGAGGGGTTGTGAGCTCTTTTATAGAGCTCGGGAAGCAGAAGCGCGC
GAACAGAAGCGAGAAGCAGGCTGATTGGTTAATTCAAATAAGGCGCAGGGTCATTTCAGGTCCTTGGGGG
AGCCTGGAAACATCTGATGGGTCTTAAGAAACTGCTGAGGGTTGGGCCATATCTGGGGACCATCTGTTCT
TGGCCTCGGGCCGGGGCCGAAACTGCGGTGACCATCTGTTCTTGGCCCCGGGCCGGGGCCGAAACTGCTC
ACCGCAGATATCCTGTTTGGCCCAACGTTAGCTATTTTCATGTACCCGCCCTTGATCTGAACTTCTCTAT
TCTT
